Addgene plasmid #78937: PP297
Purpose: Expresses GFP. Figure 3. Strain 3.
Depositing lab: Timothy Lu. Depositing organization: Massachusetts Institute of Technology. Publication: Synthetic biology and microbioreactor platforms for programmable production of biologics at the point-of-care. Perez-Pinera P, Han N, Cleto S, Cao J, Purcell O, Shah KA, Lee K, Ram R, Lu TK. Nat Commun. 2016 Jul 29;7:12211. doi: 10.1038/ncomms12211. PubMed 27470089.
Backbone
  Vector backbone: pPICZ A
  Vector type: Yeast Expression
Growth in bacteria
  Bacterial resistance: Bleocin (Zeocin), 50 μg/mL
  Growth temperature: 37°C
  Growth strain: DH5alpha
  Copy number: Unknown
Gene/Insert
  Gene/Insert name: GFP
Terms and licenses: Academic/Nonprofit Terms; Industry Terms: Not Available to Industry
How to cite: PP297 was a gift from Timothy Lu (Addgene plasmid # 78937 ; http://n2t.net/addgene:78937 ; RRID:Addgene_78937)
