[The description below was written by a language model from this plasmid's Addgene catalogue record and pLannotate feature annotations shown in this document.]
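Description:
PP297 is a yeast expression plasmid built on the pPICZ A backbone, a vector family designed for Pichia pastoris. It is propagated in E. coli through a high-copy ColE1/pUC-type origin and carries a single dual-host selection cassette. In this cassette the Sh ble gene (BleoR) sits behind tandem TEF1 (yeast) and EM7 (bacterial) promoters and is followed by the CYC1 terminator, so Zeocin can be used for selection in both organisms. No yeast replication origin is annotated. This is consistent with the integrative use typical of pPICZ vectors, although the record does not state how the plasmid is introduced or maintained in yeast.

The catalogue entry lists only GFP as the insert, but the feature table points to a two-unit design. The upstream unit contains a partial ERT2 domain (the mutated ligand-binding domain of the human estrogen receptor) followed directly by VP64, a tetrameric VP16 activation domain, and ends with an AOX1 terminator. This arrangement suggests a hormone-responsive synthetic transcriptional activator. However, roughly a kilobase upstream of ERT2 is unannotated, so its promoter and any DNA-binding domain are not identified. The short groL1 and MCS hits there are probably incidental matches.

The downstream unit encodes EGFP, followed by a short match that likely corresponds to a His-tag segment and a second AOX1 terminator. The promoter driving EGFP is also not clearly annotated, with only a tiny CUP1 promoter fragment detected ahead of an unannotated stretch.

The plasmid comes from work on programmable, inducible production of biologics in yeast for point-of-care manufacturing, and it appears to serve as a GFP reporter strain construct for characterising such inducible expression.
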