Features (pLannotate 1.2.2; 14 found; start..end, strand, type, name):
    318..404     -  CDS            groL1 (fragment): CH601_MYCA1 - Also known as groEL1 From Mycobacterium avium (strain 104).
   1504..1521    -  misc_feature   MCS (fragment): pUC18/19 multiple cloning site
   1526..2408    +  CDS            ERT2 (fragment): mutated ligand-binding domain of the human estrogen receptor (Feil et al., 1997)
   2417..2566    +  CDS            VP64: tetrameric repeat of the minimal activation domain of herpes simplex virus VP16 (Beerli et al., 1998)
   2641..2887    +  terminator     AOX1 terminator: Pichia pastoris AOX1; transcription terminator for AOX1
   2894..2912    +  promoter       CUP1 promoter (fragment): S. cerevisiae CUP1; inducible metallothionein promoter, regulated by Cu2+
   3462..4178    +  CDS            EGFP: EGFP is a basic (constitutively fluorescent) green fluorescent protein published in 1996, derived from Aequorea victoria. It is reported to be a rapidly-maturing weak dimer with moderate acid sensitivity.
   4248..4265    +  CDS            capTEV™ (fragment): composite tag for in vivo biotinylation, TEV protease cleavage, and 6xHis tagging
   4289..4535    +  terminator     AOX1 terminator: Pichia pastoris AOX1; transcription terminator for AOX1
   4550..4961    +  promoter       TEF1 promoter: S. cerevisiae TEF1; promoter for EF-1α
   4969..5016    +  promoter       EM7 promoter: synthetic bacterial promoter&nbsp
   5035..5409    +  CDS            BleoR: antibiotic-binding protein; Sh ble from Streptoalloteichus hindustanus; confers resistance to bleomycin, phleomycin, and Zeocin™
   5475..5722    +  terminator     CYC1 terminator: S. cerevisiae CYC1; transcription terminator for CYC1
   5797..223     -  rep_origin     ori (across the origin): high-copy-number ColE1/pMB1/pBR322/pUC origin of replication
>Addgene plasmid #78937 | PP297 | depositor full sequence | sequence record 147681 | PP297 sequence 6162 bps
GATTAGCAGAGCGAGGTATGTAGGCGGTGCTACAGAGTTCTTGAAGTGGTGGCCTAACTACGGCTACACT
AGAAGGACAGTATTTGGTATCTGCGCTCTGCTGAAGCCAGTTACCTTCGGAAAAAGAGTTGGTAGCTCTT
GATCCGGCAAACAAACCACCGCTGGTAGCGGTGGTTTTTTTGTTTGCAAGCAGCAGATTACGCGCAGAAA
AAAAGGATCTCAAGAAGATCCTTTGATCTTTTCTACGGGGTCTGACGCTCAGTGGAACGAAAACTCACGT
TAAGGGATTTTGGTCATGAGATCAGATCTGAGCTCGTTTGGCCGTGGCCGTGCTCGTCCTCGTCGGCCGG
CTTGTCGACGACGGCGGTCTCCGTCGTCAGGATCATCCGGGCCACAAGCTTGCTGACAGAAGCCTCAAGA
AAAAAAAAATTCTTCTTCGACTATGCTGGAGGCAGAGATGATCGAGCCGGTAGTTAACTATATATAGCTA
AATTGGTTCCATCACCTCGAGTCAGCATCTGGTTACGTAACTCTGGCAACCAGTAACACGCTTAAGGTTT
GGAACAACACTAAACTACCTTGCGGTACTACCATTGACACTACACATCCTTAATTCCAATCCTGTCTGGC
CTCCTTCACCTTTTAACCATCTTGCCCATTCCAACTCGTGTCAGATTGCGTATCAAGTGAAAAAAAAAAA
ATTTTAAAATCTTTAACCCAATCAGGTAATAACTGTCGCCTCTTTTATCTGCCGCACTGCATGAGGTGTC
CCCTTAGTGGGAAAGAGTACTGAGCCAACCCTGGAGGACAGCAAGGGAAAAATACCTACAACTTGCTTCA
TAATGGTCGTAAAAACAATCCTTGTCGGATATAAGTGTTGTAGACTGTCCCTTATCCTCTGCGATGTTCT
TCCTCTCAAAGTTTGCGATTTCTCTCTATCAGAATTGCCATCAAGAGACTCAGGACTAATTTCGCAGTCC
CACACGCACTCGTACATGATTGGCTGAAATTTCCCTAAAGAATTTCTTTTTCACGAAAATTTTTTTTTAC
ACAAGATTTTCAGCAGATATAAAATGGAGAGCAGGACCTCCGCTGTGACTCTTCTTTTTTTTCTTTTATT
CTCACTACATACATTTTAGTTATTCGCCAACGGCAACTAGTAAAAATGCGCGGAGCTCCTAAGAAAAAGC
GCAAAGTCCGGCCGGCATCTAGACCCGGGGAGCGCCCCTTCCAGTGTCGCATTTGCATGCGGAACTTTTC
GCGCCAGGACAGGCTTGACAGGCATACCCGTACTCATACCGGTGAAAAACCGTTTCAGTGTCGGATCTGT
ATGCGAAATTTCTCCCAGAAGGAGCACTTGGCGGGGCATCTACGTACGCACACCGGCGAGAAGCCATTCC
AATGCCGAATATGCATGCGCAACTTCAGTCGCCGCGACAACCTGAACCGGCACCTAAAAACCCACCTGAG
GAACATATGCGGCGGAGGCACACCTGCAGCTGCGTCGACTCTAGAGGATCCATCTGCTGGAGACATGAGA
GCTGCCAACCTTTGGCCAAGCCCGCTCATGATCAAACGCTCTAAGAAGAACAGCCTGGCCTTGTCCCTGA
CGGCCGACCAGATGGTCAGTGCCTTGTTGGATGCTGAGCCCCCCATACTCTATTCCGAGTATGATCCTAC
CAGACCCTTCAGTGAAGCTTCGATGATGGGCTTACTGACCAACCTGGCAGACAGGGAGCTGGTTCACATG
ATCAACTGGGCGAAGAGGGTGCCAGGCTTTGTGGATTTGACCCTCCATGATCAGGTCCACCTTCTAGAAT
GTGCCTGGCTAGAGATCCTGATGATTGGTCTCGTCTGGCGCTCCATGGAGCACCCAGTGAAGCTACTGTT
TGCTCCTAACTTGCTCTTGGACAGGAACCAGGGAAAATGTGTAGAGGGCATGGTGGAGATCTTCGACATG
CTGCTGGCTACATCATCTCGGTTCCGCATGATGAATCTGCAGGGAGAGGAGTTTGTGTGCCTCAAATCTA
TTATTTTGCTTAATTCTGGAGTGTACACATTTCTGTCCAGCACCCTGAAGTCTCTGGAAGAGAAGGACCA
TATCCACCGAGTCCTGGACAAGATCACAGACACTTTGATCCACCTGATGGCCAAGGCAGGCCTGACCCTG
CAGCAGCAGCACCAGCGGCTGGCCCAGCTCCTCCTCATCCTCTCCCACATCAGGCACATGAGTAACAAAG
GCATGGAGCATCTGTACAGCATGAAGTGCAAGAACGTGGTGCCCCTCTATGACCTGCTGCTGGAGATGCT
GGACGCCCACCGCCTACATGCGCCCACTAGCCGTGGAGGGGCATCCGTGGAGGAGACGGACCAAAGCCAC
TTGGCCACTGCGGGCTCTACTTCATCGCCTAGGGCCGACGCGCTGGACGATTTCGATCTCGACATGCTGG
GTTCTGATGCCCTCGATGACTTTGACCTGGATATGTTGGGAAGCGACGCATTGGATGACTTTGATCTGGA
CATGCTCGGCTCCGATGCTCTGGACGATTTCGATCTCGATATGTTAATTAACTACCCGTACGACGTTCCG
GACTACGCTTCTTGAGGTACCATCGGTAGACCGGTCTTGCTAGATTCTAATCAAGAGGATGTCAGAATGC
CATTTGCCTGAGAGATGCAGGCTTCATTTTTGATACTTTTTTATTTGTAACCTATATAGTATAGGATTTT
TTTTGTCATTTTGTTTCTTCTCGTACGAGCTTGCTCCTGATCAGCCTATCTCGCAGCTGATGAATATCTT
GTGGTAGGGGTTTGGGAAAATCATTCGAGTTTGATGTTTTTCTTGGTATTTCCCACTCCTCTTCAGAGTA
CAGAAGATTAAGTGAGAGCTAGCATATCATATAGAAGTCATCGCGGCAGATCAATTCATCAGTCAGAATA
GGGGTATTGTGAATTTACTACTATTAATAGAAGTGAGGATTTACAATTGGTTACTGTTCAAAGTTCAATC
GGAGTTCGTATTCAATTGTTGCTGGAAGCTGCTCACCAGTCAGAGTAAGGGTGCACCGGATGGGCCGTTC
CCCCATCAATCGGAGTGAGGATCATCTATCGGTGTCAGAATCTGTGTGAATGGGGCCGAATTTATCAACA
GATCCGAGGACATAGAAGTTATCGAGTCCACTCACCAGTCTGAATAAGGGTACACTCCTCCAATCGATGT
GACTTCAATTGGGGTGAGAATCGGAACCAGGAGAGTGTCATACCCTATGGCGCGCCACCCTATGGCATGC
ATGTGCTCTGTATGTATATAAAACTCTTGTTTTCTTCTTTTCTCTAAATATTCTTTCCTTATACATTAGG
TCCTTTGTAGCATAAATTACTATACTTCTATAGACACGCAAACACAAATACACACACTAAATTACCGGAT
CAATTCGAAGCTTAAATCGAAACGCGAATTCATGGTGAGCAAGGGCGAGGAGCTGTTCACCGGGGTGGTG
CCCATCCTGGTCGAGCTGGACGGCGACGTAAACGGCCACAAGTTCAGCGTGTCCGGCGAGGGCGAGGGCG
ATGCCACCTACGGCAAGCTGACCCTGAAGTTCATCTGCACCACCGGCAAGCTGCCCGTGCCCTGGCCCAC
CCTCGTGACCACCCTGACCTACGGCGTGCAGTGCTTCAGCCGCTACCCCGACCACATGAAGCAGCACGAC
TTCTTCAAGTCCGCCATGCCCGAAGGCTACGTCCAGGAGCGCACCATCTTCTTCAAGGACGACGGCAACT
ACAAGACCCGCGCCGAGGTGAAGTTCGAGGGCGACACCCTGGTGAACCGCATCGAGCTGAAGGGCATCGA
CTTCAAGGAGGACGGCAACATCCTGGGGCACAAGCTGGAGTACAACTACAACAGCCACAACGTCTATATC
ATGGCCGACAAGCAGAAGAACGGCATCAAGGTGAACTTCAAGATCCGCCACAACATCGAGGACGGCAGCG
TGCAGCTCGCCGACCACTACCAGCAGAACACCCCCATCGGCGACGGCCCCGTGCTGCTGCCCGACAACCA
CTACCTGAGCACCCAGAGCGCCCTGAGCAAAGACCCCAACGAGAAGCGCGATCACATGGTCCTGCTGGAG
TTCGTGACCGCCGCCGGGATCACTCTCGGCATGGACGAGCTGTACAAGGCCGCGGCGGCCGCCAGCTTTC
TAGAACAAAAACTCATCTCAGAAGAGGATCTGAATAGCGCCGTCGACCATCATCATCATCATCATTGACC
GGTCTTGCTAGATTCTAATCAAGAGGATGTCAGAATGCCATTTGCCTGAGAGATGCAGGCTTCATTTTTG
ATACTTTTTTATTTGTAACCTATATAGTATAGGATTTTTTTTGTCATTTTGTTTCTTCTCGTACGAGCTT
GCTCCTGATCAGCCTATCTCGCAGCTGATGAATATCTTGTGGTAGGGGTTTGGGAAAATCATTCGAGTTT
GATGTTTTTCTTGGTATTTCCCACTCCTCTTCAGAGTACAGAAGATTAAGTGAGACCTTCGTTTGTGCGG
ATCCCCCACACACCATAGCTTCAAAATGTTTCTACTCCTTTTTTACTCTTCCAGATTTTCTCGGACTCCG
CGCATCGCCGTACCACTTCAAAACACCCAAGCACAGCATACTAAATTTTCCCTCTTTCTTCCTCTAGGGT
GTCGTTAATTACCCGTACTAAAGGTTTGGAAAAGAAAAAAGAGACCGCCTCGTTTCTTTTTCTTCGTCGA
AAAAGGCAATAAAAATTTTTATCACGTTTCTTTTTCTTGAAATTTTTTTTTTTAGTTTTTTTCTCTTTCA
GTGACCTCCATTGATATTTAAGTTAATAAACGGTCTTCAATTTCTCAAGTTTCAGTTTCATTTTTCTTGT
TCTATTACAACTTTTTTTACTTCTTGTTCATTAGAAAGAAAGCATAGCAATCTAATCTAAGGGGCGGTGT
TGACAATTAATCATCGGCATAGTATATCGGCATAGTATAATACGACAAGGTGAGGAACTAAACCATGGCC
AAGTTGACCAGTGCCGTTCCGGTGCTCACCGCGCGCGACGTCGCCGGAGCGGTCGAGTTCTGGACCGACC
GGCTCGGGTTCTCCCGGGACTTCGTGGAGGACGACTTCGCCGGTGTGGTCCGGGACGACGTGACCCTGTT
CATCAGCGCGGTCCAGGACCAGGTGGTGCCGGACAACACCCTGGCCTGGGTGTGGGTGCGCGGCCTGGAC
GAGCTGTACGCCGAGTGGTCGGAGGTCGTGTCCACGAACTTCCGGGACGCCTCCGGGCCGGCCATGACCG
AGATCGGCGAGCAGCCGTGGGGGCGGGAGTTCGCCCTGCGCGACCCGGCCGGCAACTGCGTGCACTTCGT
GGCCGAGGAGCAGGACTGACACGTCCGACGGCGGCCCACGGGTCCCAGGCCTCGGAGATCCGTCCCCCTT
TTCCTTTGTCGATATCATGTAATTAGTTATGTCACGCTTACATTCACGCCCTCCCCCCACATCCGCTCTA
ACCGAAAAGGAAGGAGTTAGACAACCTGAAGTCTAGGTCCCTATTTATTTTTTTATAGTTATGTTAGTAT
TAAGAACGTTATTTATATTTCAAATTTTTCTTTTTTTTCTGTACAGACGCGTGTACGCATGTAACATTAT
ACTGAAAACCTTGCTTGAGAAGGTTTTGGGACGCTCGAAGGCTTTAATTTGCAAGCTGGAGACCAACATG
TGAGCAAAAGGCCAGCAAAAGGCCAGGAACCGTAAAAAGGCCGCGTTGCTGGCGTTTTTCCATAGGCTCC
GCCCCCCTGACGAGCATCACAAAAATCGACGCTCAAGTCAGAGGTGGCGAAACCCGACAGGACTATAAAG
ATACCAGGCGTTTCCCCCTGGAAGCTCCCTCGTGCGCTCTCCTGTTCCGACCCTGCCGCTTACCGGATAC
CTGTCCGCCTTTCTCCCTTCGGGAAGCGTGGCGCTTTCTCAATGCTCACGCTGTAGGTATCTCAGTTCGG
TGTAGGTCGTTCGCTCCAAGCTGGGCTGTGTGCACGAACCCCCCGTTCAGCCCGACCGCTGCGCCTTATC
CGGTAACTATCGTCTTGAGTCCAACCCGGTAAGACACGACTTATCGCCACTGGCAGCAGCCACTGGTAAC
AG
