>Addgene plasmid #78937 | PP297 | addgene partial sequence | sequence record 153555 | EGFP-N 5'-CGTCGCCGTCCAGCTCGACCAG-3'
CCTTGCTCACCATGAATTCGCGTTTCGATTTAAGCTTCGAATTGATCCGGTAATTTAGTGTGTGTATTTG
TGTTTGCGTGTCTATAGAAGTATAGTAATTTATGCTACAAAGGACCTAATGTATAAGGAAAGAATATTTA
GAGAAAAGAAGAAAACAAGAGTTTTATATACATACAGAGCACATGCATGCCATAGGGTGGCGCGCCATAG
GGTATGACACTCTCCTGGTTCCGATTCTCACCCCAATTGAAGTCACATCGATTGGAGGAGTGTACCCTTA
TTCAGACTGGTGAGTGGACTCGATAACTTCTATGTCCTCGGATCTGTTGATAAATTCGGCCCCATTCACA
CAGATTCTGACACCGATAGATGATCCTCACTCCGATTGATGGGGGAACGGCCCATCCGGTGCACCCTTAC
TCTGACTGGTGAGCAGCTTCCAGCAACAATTGAATACGAACTCCGATTGAACTTTGAACAGTAACCAATT
GTAAATCCTCACTTCTATTAATAGTAGTAAATTCACAATACCCCTATTCTGACTGATGAATTGATCTGCC
GCGATGACTTCTATATGATATGCTAGCTCTCACTTAATCTTCTGTACTCTGAAGAGGAGTGGGAAATACC
AAGAAAAACATCAAACTCGAATGATTTTCCCAAACCCCTACCACAAGATATTCATCAGCTGCGAGATAGG
CTGATCAGGAGCAAGCTCGTACGAGAAGAAACAAAATGACAAAAAAAATCCTATACTATATAGGTTACAA
ATAAAAAAGTATCAAAAATGAAGCCTGCATCTCTCAGGCAAATGGCATTCTGACATCCTCTTGATTAGAA
TCTAGCAAGACCGGTCTACCGATGGTACCTCAAGAAGCGTAGTCCGGAACGTCGTACGGGTAGTTAATTA
ACATATCGAGATCGA
